>Addgene plasmid #77190 | JAK3 gRNA (BRDN0001145049) | addgene full sequence | sequence record 187286 | Addgene Assembled Sequence
CCCGGGTGCAAAGATGGATAAAGTTTTAAACAGAGAGGAATCTTTGCAGCTAATGGACCTTCTAGGTCTT
GAAAGGAGTGGGAATTGGCTCCGGTGCCCGTCAGTGGGCAGAGCGCACATCGCCCACAGTCCCCGAGAAG
TTGGGGGGAGGGGTCGGCAATTGATCCGGTGCCTAGAGAAGGTGGCGCGGGGTAAACTGGGAAAGTGATG
TCGTGTACTGGCTCCGCCTTTTTCCCGAGGGTGGGGGAGAACCGTATATAAGTGCAGTAGTCGCCGTGAA
CGTTCTTTTTCGCAACGGGTTTGCCGCCAGAACACAGGTAAGTGCCGTGTGTGGTTCCCGCGGGCCTGGC
CTCTTTACGGGTTATGGCCCTTGCGTGCCTTGAATTACTTCCACCTGGCTGCAGTACGTGATTCTTGATC
CCGAGCTTCGGGTTGGAAGTGGGTGGGAGAGTTCGAGGCCTTGCGCTTAAGGAGCCCCTTCGCCTCGTGC
TTGAGTTGAGGCCTGGCCTGGGCGCTGGGGCCGCCGCGTGCGAATCTGGTGGCACCTTCGCGCCTGTCTC
GCTGCTTTCGATAAGTCTCTAGCCATTTAAAATTTTTGATGACCTGCTGCGACGCTTTTTTTCTGGCAAG
ATAGTCTTGTAAATGCGGGCCAAGATCTGCACACTGGTATTTCGGTTTTTGGGGCCGCGGGCGGCGACGG
GGCCCGTGCGTCCCAGCGCACATGTTCGGCGAGGCGGGGCCTGCGAGCGCGGCCACCGAGAATCGGACGG
GGGTAGTCTCAAGCTGGCCGGCCTGCTCTGGTGCCTGGCCTCGCGCCGCCGTGTATCGCCCCGCCCTGGG
CGGCAAGGCTGGCCCGGTCGGCACCAGTTGCGTGAGCGGAAAGATGGCCGCTTCCCGGCCCTGCTGCAGG
GAGCTCAAAATGGAGGACGCGGCGCTCGGGAGAGCGGGCGGGTGAGTCACCCACACAAAGGAAAAGGGCC
TTTCCGTCCTCAGCCGTCGCTTCATGTGACTCCACGGAGTACCGGGCGCCGTCCAGGCACCTCGATTAGT
TCTCGAGCTTTTGGAGTACGTCGTCTTTAGGTTGGGGGGAGGGGTTTTATGCGATGGAGTTTCCCCACAC
TGAGTGGGTGGAGACTGAAGTTAGGCCAGCTTGGCACTTGATGTAATTCTCCTTGGAATTTGCCCTTTTT
GAGTTTGGATCTTGGTTCATTCTCAAGCCTCAGACAGTGGTTCAAAGTTTTTTTCTTCCATTTCAGGTGT
CGTGACGTACGGCCACCATGACCGAGTACAAGCCCACGGTGCGCCTCGCCACCCGCGACGACGTCCCCAG
GGCCGTACGCACCCTCGCCGCCGCGTTCGCCGACTACCCCGCCACGCGCCACACCGTCGATCCGGACCGC
CACATCGAGCGGGTCACCGAGCTGCAAGAACTCTTCCTCACGCGCGTCGGGCTCGACATCGGCAAGGTGT
GGGTCGCGGACGACGGCGCCGCCGTGGCGGTCTGGACCACGCCGGAGAGCGTCGAAGCGGGGGCGGTGTT
CGCCGAGATCGGCCCGCGCATGGCCGAGTTGAGCGGTTCCCGGCTGGCCGCGCAGCAACAGATGGAAGGC
CTCCTGGCGCCGCACCGGCCCAAGGAGCCCGCGTGGTTCCTGGCCACCGTCGGAGTCTCGCCCGACCACC
AGGGCAAGGGTCTGGGCAGCGCCGTCGTGCTCCCCGGAGTGGAGGCGGCCGAGCGCGCCGGGGTGCCCGC
CTTCCTGGAGACCTCCGCGCCCCGCAACCTCCCCTTCTACGAGCGGCTCGGCTTCACCGTCACCGCCGAC
GTCGAGGTGCCCGAAGGACCGCGCACCTGGTGCATGACCCGCAAGCCCGGTGCCTGAACGCGTTAAGTCG
ACAATCAACCTCTGGATTACAAAATTTGTGAAAGATTGACTGGTATTCTTAACTATGTTGCTCCTTTTAC
GCTATGTGGATACGCTGCTTTAATGCCTTTGTATCATGCTATTGCTTCCCGTATGGCTTTCATTTTCTCC
TCCTTGTATAAATCCTGGTTGCTGTCTCTTTATGAGGAGTTGTGGCCCGTTGTCAGGCAACGTGGCGTGG
TGTGCACTGTGTTTGCTGACGCAACCCCCACTGGTTGGGGCATTGCCACCACCTGTCAGCTCCTTTCCGG
GACTTTCGCTTTCCCCCTCCCTATTGCCACGGCGGAACTCATCGCCGCCTGCCTTGCCCGCTGCTGGACA
GGGGCTCGGCTGTTGGGCACTGACAATTCCGTGGTGTTGTCGGGGAAATCATCGTCCTTTCCTTGGCTGC
TCGCCTGTGTTGCCACCTGGATTCTGCGCGGGACGTCCTTCTGCTACGTCCCTTCGGCCCTCAATCCAGC
GGACCTTCCTTCCCGCGGCCTGCTGCCGGCTCTGCGGCCTCTTCCGCGTCTTCGCCTTCGCCCTCAGACG
AGTCGGATCTCCCTTTGGGCCGCCTCCCCGCGTCGACTTTAAGACCAATGACTTACAAGGCAGCTGTAGA
TCTTAGCCACTTTTTAAAAGAAAAGGGGGGACTGGAAGGGCTAATTCACTCCCAACGAAGACAAGATCTG
CTTTTTGCTTGTACTGGGTCTCTCTGGTTAGACCAGATCTGAGCCTGGGAGCTCTCTGGCTAACTAGGGA
ACCCACTGCTTAAGCCTCAATAAAGCTTGCCTTGAGTGCTTCAAGTAGTGTGTGCCCGTCTGTTGTGTGA
CTCTGGTAACTAGAGATCCCTCAGACCCTTTTAGTCAGTGTGGAAAATCTCTAGCAGTACGTATAGTAGT
TCATGTCATCTTATTATTCAGTATTTATAACTTGCAAAGAAATGAATATCAGAGAGTGAGAGGAACTTGT
TTATTGCAGCTTATAATGGTTACAAATAAAGCAATAGCATCACAAATTTCACAAATAAAGCATTTTTTTC
ACTGCATTCTAGTTGTGGTTTGTCCAAACTCATCAATGTATCTTATCATGTCTGGCTCTAGCTATCCCGC
CCCTAACTCCGCCCATCCCGCCCCTAACTCCGCCCAGTTCCGCCCATTCTCCGCCCCATGGCTGACTAAT
TTTTTTTATTTATGCAGAGGCCGAGGCCGCCTCGGCCTCTGAGCTATTCCAGAAGTAGTGAGGAGGCTTT
TTTGGAGGCCTAGGGACGTACCCAATTCGCCCTATAGTGAGTCGTATTACGCGCGCTCACTGGCCGTCGT
TTTACAACGTCGTGACTGGGAAAACCCTGGCGTTACCCAACTTAATCGCCTTGCAGCACATCCCCCTTTC
GCCAGCTGGCGTAATAGCGAAGAGGCCCGCACCGATCGCCCTTCCCAACAGTTGCGCAGCCTGAATGGCG
AATGGG
[124 nt withheld, positions 3367-3490]
C
[91 nt withheld, positions 3492-3582]
A
[49 nt withheld, positions 3584-3632]
CCTTTGACGTTGGAGTCCACGTTCTTT
[37 nt withheld, positions 3660-3696]
ACCCTATCTCGGTCTATTCTTTTGATTTATAAGGGATTTTGCCGATTTCGGCCTATTGGTTAAAAAATGA
GCTGATTTAACAAAAATTTAACGCGAATTTTAACAAAATATTAACGCTTACAATTTAGGTGGCACTTTTC
GGGGAAATGTGCGCGGAACCCCTATTTGTTTATTTTTCTAAATACATTCAAATATGTATCCGCTCATGAG
ACAATAACCCTGATAAATGCTTCAATAATATTGAAAAAGGAAGAGTATGAGTATTCAACATTTCCGTGTC
GCCCTTATTCCCTTTTTTGCGGCATTTTGCCTTCCTGTTTTTGCTCACCCAGAAACGCTGGTGAAAGTAA
AAGATGCTGAAGATCAGTTGGGTGCACGAGTGGGTTACATCGAACTGGATCTCAACAGCGGTAAGATCCT
TGAGAGTTTTCGCCCCGAAGAACGTTTTCCAATGATGAGCACTTTTAAAGTTCTGCTATGTGGCGCGGTA
TTATCCCGTATTGACGCCGGGCAAGAGCAACTCGGTCGCCGCATACACTATTCTCAGAATGACTTGGTTG
AGTACTCACCAGTCACAGAAAAGCATCTTACGGATGGCATGACAGTAAGAGAATTATGCAGTGCTGCCAT
AACCATGAGTGATAACACTGCGGCCAACTTACTTCTGACAACGATCGGAGGACCGAAGGAGCTAACCGCT
TTTTTGCACAACATGGGGGATCATGTAACTCGCCTTGATCGTTGGGAACCGGAGCTGAATGAAGCCATAC
CAAACGACGAGCGTGACACCACGATGCCTGTAGCAATGGCAACAACGTTGCGCAAACTATTAACTGGCGA
ACTACTTACTCTAGCTTCCCGGCAACAATTAATAGACTGGATGGAGGCGGATAAAGTTGCAGGACCACTT
CTGCGCTCGGCCCTTCCGGCTGGCTGGTTTATTGCTGATAAATCTGGAGCCGGTGAGCGTGGGTCTCGCG
GTATCATTGCAGCACTGGGGCCAGATGGTAAGCCCTCCCGTATCGTAGTTATCTACACGACGGGGAGTCA
GGCAACTATGGATGAACGAAATAGACAGATCGCTGAGATAGGTGCCTCACTGATTAAGCATTGGTAACTG
TCAGACCAAGTTTACTCATATATACTTTAGATTGATTTAAAACTTCATTTTTAATTTAAAAGGATCTAGG
TGAAGATCCTTTTTGATAATCTCATGACCAAAATCCCTTAACGTGAGTTTTCGTTCCACTGAGCGTCAGA
CCCCGTAGAAAAGATCAAAGGATCTTCTTGAGATCCTTTTTTTCTGCGCGTAATCTGCTGCTTGCAAACA
AAAAAACCACCGCTACCAGCGGTGGTTTGTTTGCCGGATCAAGAGCTACCAACTCTTTTTCCGAAGGTAA
CTGGCTTCAGCAGAGCGCAGATACCAAATACTGTTCTTCTAGTGTAGCCGTAGTTAGGCCACCACTTCAA
GAACTCTGTAGCACCGCCTACATACCTCGCTCTGCTAATCCTGTTACCAGTGGCTGCTGCCAGTGGCGAT
AAGTCGTGTCTTACCGGGTTGGACTCAAGACGATAGTTACCGGATAAGGCGCAGCGGTCGGGCTGAACGG
GGGGTTCGTGCACACAGCCCAGCTTGGAGCGAACGACCTACACCGAACTGAGATACCTACAGCGTGAGCT
ATGAGAAAGCGCCACGCTTCCCGAAGGGAGAAAGGCGGACAGGTATCCGGTAAGCGGCAGGGTCGGAACA
GGAGAGCGCACGAGGGAGCTTCCAGGGGGAAACGCCTGGTATCTTTATAGTCCTGTCGGGTTTCGCCACC
TCTGACTTGAGCGTCGATTTTTGTGATGCTCGTCAGGGGGGCGGAGCCTATGGAAAAACGCCAGCAACGC
GGCCTTTTTACGGTTCCTGGCCTTTTGCTGGCCTTTTGCTCACATGTTCTTTCCTGCGTTATCCCCTGAT
TCTGTGGATAACCGTATTACCGCCTTTGAGTGAGCTGATACCGCTCGCCGCAGCCGAACGACCGAGCGCA
GCGAGTCAGTGAGCGAGGAAGCGGAAGAGCGCCCAATACGCAAACCGCCTCTCCCCGCGCGTTGGCCGAT
TCATTAATGCAGCTGGCACGACAGGTTTCCCGACTGGAAAGCGGGCAGTGAGCGCAACGCAATTAATGTG
AGTTAGCTCACTCATTAGGCACCCCAGGCTTTACACTTTATGCTTCCGGCTCGTATGTTGTGTGGAATTG
TGAGCGGATAACAATTTCACACAGGAAACAGCTATGACCATGATTACGCCAAGCGCGCAATTAACCCTCA
CTAAAGGGAACAAAAGCTGGAGCTGCAAGCTTAATGTAGTCTTATGCAATACTCTTGTAGTCTTGCAACA
TGGTAACGATGAGTTAGCAACATGCCTTACAAGGAGAGAAAAAGCACCGTGCATGCCGATTGGTGGAAGT
AAGGTGGTACGATCGTGCCTTATTAGGAAGGCAACAGACGGGTCTGACATGGATTGGACGAACCACTGAA
TTGCCGCATTGCAGAGATATTGTATTTAAGTGCCTAGCTCGATACATAAACGGGTCTCTCTGGTTAGACC
AGATCTGAGCCTGGGAGCTCTCTGGCTAACTAGGGAACCCACTGCTTAAGCCTCAATAAAGCTTGCCTTG
AGTGCTTCAAGTAGTGTGTGCCCGTCTGTTGTGTGACTCTGGTAACTAGAGATCCCTCAGACCCTTTTAG
TCAGTGTGGAAAATCTCTAGCAGTGGCGCCCGAACAGGGACTTGAAAGCGAAAGGGAAACCAGAGGAGCT
CTCTCGACGCAGGACTCGGCTTGCTGAAGCGCGCACGGCAAGAGGCGAGGGGCGGCGACTGGTGAGTACG
CCAAAAATTTTGACTAGCGGAGGCTAGAAGGAGAGAGATGGGTGCGAGAGCGTCAGTATTAAGCGGGGGA
GAATTAGATCGCGATGGGAAAAAATTCGGTTAAGGCCAGGGGGAAAGAAAAAATATAAATTAAAACATAT
AGTATGGGCAAGCAGGGAGCTAGAACGATTCGCAGTTAATCCTGGCCTGTTAGAAACATCAGAAGGCTGT
AGACAAATACTGGGACAGCTACAACCATCCCTTCAGACAGGATCAGAAGAACTTAGATCATTATATAATA
CAGTAGCAACCCTCTATTGTGTGCATCAAAGGATAGAGATAAAAGACACCAAGGAAGCTTTAGACAAGAT
AGAGGAAGAGCAAAACAAAAGTAAGACCACCGCACAGCAAGCGGCCGCTGATCTTCAGACCTGGAGGAGG
AGATATGAGGGACAATTGGAGAAGTGAATTATATAAATATAAAGTAGTAAAAATTGAACCATTAGGAGTA
GCACCCACCAAGGCAAAGAGAAGAGTGGTGCAGAGAGAAAAAAGAGCAGTGGGAATAGGAGCTTTGTTCC
TTGGGTTCTTGGGAGCAGCAGGAAGCACTATGGGCGCAGCGTCAATGACGCTGACGGTACAGGCCAGACA
ATTATTGTCTGGTATAGTGCAGCAGCAGAACAATTTGCTGAGGGCTATTGAGGCGCAACAGCATCTGTTG
CAACTCACAGTCTGGGGCATCAAGCAGCTCCAGGCAAGAATCCTGGCTGTGGAAAGATACCTAAAGGATC
AACAGCTCCTGGGGATTTGGGGTTGCTCTGGAAAACTCATTTGCACCACTGCTGTGCCTTGGAATGCTAG
TTGGAGTAATAAATCTCTGGAACAGATTTGGAATCACACGACCTGGATGGAGTGGGACAGAGAAATTAAC
AATTACACAAGCTTAATACACTCCTTAATTGAAGAATCGCAAAACCAGCAAGAAAAGAATGAACAAGAAT
TATTGGAATTAGATAAATGGGCAAGTTTGTGGAATTGGTTTAACATAACAAATTGGCTGTGGTATATAAA
ATTATTCATAATGATAGTAGGAGGCTTGGTAGGTTTAAGAATAGTTTTTGCTGTACTTTCTATAGTGAAT
AGAGTTAGGCAGGGATATTCACCATTATCGTTTCAGACCCACCTCCCAACCCCGAGGGGACCCAGAGAGG
GCCTATTTCCCATGATTCCTTCATATTTGCATATACGATACAAGGCTGTTAGAGAGATAATTAGAATTAA
TTTGACTGTAAACACAAAGATATTAGTACAAAATACGTGACGTAGAAAGTAATAATTTCTTGGGTAGTTT
GCAGTTTTAAAATTATGTTTTAAAATGGACTATCATATGCTTACCGTAACTTGAAAGTATTTCGATTTCT
TGGCTTTATATATCTTGTGGAAAGGACGAAACACCGAGCTCTCGAAGACTGCTGTGGTTTTAGAGCTAGA
AATAGCAAGTTAAAATAAGGCTAGTCCGTTATCAACTTGAAAAAGTGGCACCGAGTCGGTGCTTTTTTAA
GCTTGGCGTAACTAGATCTTGAGACAAATGGCAGTATTCATCCACAATTTTAAAAGAAAAGGGGGGATTG
GGGGGTACAGTGCAGGGGAAAGAATAGTAGACATAATAGCAACAGACATACAAACTAAAGAATTACAAAA
ACAAATTACAAAAATTCAAAATTTTCGGGTTTATTACAGGGACAGCAGAGATCCACTTTGGCGCCGGCTC
GAGGGGG
Features (pLannotate 1.2.2; 29 found; start..end, strand, type, name):
     14..80      +  CDS            small t antigen (fragment): SV40 (simian virus 40) small t antigen
    106..317     +  promoter       EF-1α core promoter: core promoter for human elongation factor EF-1α
    318..1256    +  intron         EF-1α intron A: intron upstream of the start codon of human EF-1α
   1278..1877    +  CDS            PuroR (fragment): puromycin N-acetyltransferase; pac from Streptomyces; confers resistance to puromycin
   1893..2481    +  misc_feature   WPRE: woodchuck hepatitis virus posttranscriptional regulatory element
   2532..2551    +  misc_feature   cPPT/CTS (fragment): central polypurine tract and central termination sequence of HIV-1
   2553..2786    +  LTR            3' LTR (ΔU3): self-inactivating 3' long terminal repeat (LTR) from HIV-1
   2864..2985    +  polyA_signal   SV40 poly(A) signal: SV40 polyadenylation signal
   3025..3160    +  rep_origin     SV40 ori: SV40 origin of replication
   3181..3199    -  promoter       T7 promoter: promoter for bacteriophage T7 RNA polymerase
   3207..3362    +  CDS            lacZα (fragment): LacZα fragment of β-galactosidase; lacZ fragment
   3367..3795    +  rep_origin     f1 ori (sequence partly withheld): f1 bacteriophage origin of replication; arrow indicates direction of (+) strand synthesis
   3848..3952    +  promoter       AmpR promoter: bla
   3953..4813    +  CDS            AmpR: β-lactamase; bla; confers resistance to ampicillin, carbenicillin, and related antibiotics
   4984..5572    +  rep_origin     ori: high-copy-number ColE1/pMB1/pBR322/pUC origin of replication
   5755..5847    +  CDS            lacI (fragment): lac repressor; lacI; The lac repressor binds to the lac operator to inhibit transcription in E. coli. This inhibition can be relieved by adding lactose or isopropyl-β-D-thiogalactopyranoside (IPTG).
   5860..5881    +  protein_bind   CAP binding site: CAP binding activates transcription in the presence of cAMP. E. coli catabolite activator protein
   5896..5926    +  promoter       lac promoter: promoter for the E. coli lac operon
   5934..5950    +  protein_bind   lac operator: The lac repressor binds to the lac operator to inhibit transcription in E. coli. This inhibition can be relieved by adding lactose or isopropyl-β-D-thiogalactopyranoside (IPTG). lac repressor encoded by lacI
   5995..6013    +  promoter       T3 promoter: promoter for bacteriophage T3 RNA polymerase
   6041..6267    +  promoter       RSV promoter: Rous sarcoma virus enhancer/promoter
   6268..6448    +  LTR            5' LTR (truncated): truncated 5' long terminal repeat (LTR) from HIV-1
   6495..6620    +  misc_feature   HIV-1 Ψ: packaging signal of human immunodeficiency virus type 1
   6604..6967    +  CDS            HIV-1 gag (fragment): gag protein from human immunodeficiency virus 1; gag
   7113..7346    +  misc_feature   RRE: The Rev response element (RRE) of HIV-1 allows for Rev-dependent mRNA export from the nucleus to the cytoplasm.
   7723..7749    +  CDS            Rev (fragment): human immunodeficiency virus 1 (HIV-1) Rev protein; rev; enhances nuclear export of unspliced and incompletely spliced viral mRNAs
   7753..7993    +  promoter       U6 promoter: RNA polymerase III promoter for human U6 snRNA
   8023..8098    +  misc_RNA       gRNA scaffold: guide RNA scaffold for the Streptococcus pyogenes CRISPR/Cas9 system
   8154..8271    +  misc_feature   cPPT/CTS: central polypurine tract and central termination sequence of HIV-1
