[The description below was written by a language model from this plasmid's Addgene catalogue record and pLannotate feature annotations shown in this document.]
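Description:
JAK3 gRNA (BRDN0001145049) is a third-generation lentiviral guide RNA plasmid built on the lentiGuide-Puro backbone and designed to direct Streptococcus pyogenes Cas9 to the human JAK3 gene, a Janus kinase family member. The assembled sequence is 8,323 nt. In bacteria it is maintained through a high-copy ColE1/pUC-type origin and selected with ampicillin via β-lactamase. The backbone also carries an f1 origin, an SV40 origin, and remnants of a lac/T7/T3 cloning region.

The lentiviral transfer cassette begins with an RSV promoter fused to a truncated HIV-1 5' LTR, which drives Tat-independent production of the genomic RNA in packaging cells. It is followed by the Ψ packaging signal with a partial gag sequence and by the Rev response element for nuclear export of the unspliced transcript. Within this cassette, a human U6 RNA polymerase III promoter expresses the JAK3-targeting spacer joined to the Cas9 gRNA scaffold. A cPPT/CTS element downstream of this unit aids nuclear import of the reverse-transcribed genome. A second transcription unit uses the EF-1α core promoter with its intron A to express puromycin N-acetyltransferase, allowing puromycin selection of transduced mammalian cells, and a WPRE enhances transcript expression. The cassette ends in a self-inactivating ΔU3 3' LTR, followed by an SV40 polyadenylation signal.

The plasmid does not encode Cas9, so it is intended for use together with a separate Cas9 vector such as lentiCas9-Blast or in cells that already express Cas9. It corresponds to an individual guide from a human kinome gRNA collection designed with optimized on-target and off-target rules, and is suited to knockout of JAK3 in human cells.
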