Addgene plasmid #77190: JAK3 gRNA (BRDN0001145049)
Purpose: 3rd generation lentiviral gRNA plasmid targeting human JAK3
Depositing lab: John Doench & David Root. Depositing organization: Broad Institute. Publication: Optimized sgRNA design to maximize activity and minimize off-target effects of CRISPR-Cas9. Doench JG, Fusi N, Sullender M, Hegde M, Vaimberg EW, Donovan KF, Smith I, Tothova Z, Wilen C, Orchard R, Virgin HW, Listgarten J, Root DE. Nat Biotechnol. 2016 Jan 18. doi: 10.1038/nbt.3437. PubMed 26780180.
Backbone
  Vector backbone: lentiGuide-Puro
  Backbone manufacturer: Zhang Lab (Addgene plasmid # 52963)
  Vector type: Mammalian Expression, Lentiviral, CRISPR
  Selectable markers: Puromycin
Growth in bacteria
  Bacterial resistance: Ampicillin, 100 μg/mL
  Growth temperature: 37°C
  Growth strain: DH5alpha
  Copy number: High Copy
Gene/Insert
  Gene/Insert name: JAK3 (alt names: JAK3; NM_000215.3)
  gRNA/shRNA sequence: AGCTCTCGAAGACTGCTGTG
  Species: H. sapiens (human)
  Entrez Gene: JAK3 (a.k.a. JAK-3, JAK3_HUMAN, JAKL, L-JAK, LJAK)
  Promoter: hU6
  Cloning method: Unknown
  Sequencing primers: 5′ U6-F; 3′ pS2-R
Terms and licenses: Academic/Nonprofit Terms; Industry Terms: Not Available to Industry
Depositor comments: The gRNA was designed to target the following Genbank reference sequence(s): NM_000215.3. Note that this plasmid does NOT contain Cas9. It should be used in conjunction with lentiCas9-Blast (Addgene #52962) or otherwise with cell lines already expressing Cas9. Browse the full kinome gRNA library at http://www.addgene.org/pooled-library/broadgpp-human-kinome/ or visit http://www.broadinstitute.org/rnai/public/ for detailed protocols and information.
How to cite: JAK3 gRNA (BRDN0001145049) was a gift from John Doench & David Root (Addgene plasmid # 77190 ; http://n2t.net/addgene:77190 ; RRID:Addgene_77190)
