>Addgene plasmid #77190 | JAK3 gRNA (BRDN0001145049) | depositor partial sequence | sequence record 144650 | Target Sequence
AGCTCTCGAAGACTGCTGTG
