>Addgene plasmid #77190 | JAK3 gRNA (BRDN0001145049) | addgene partial sequence | sequence record 187285 | hU6-F
GTAGAAAGTAATAATTTCTTGGGTAGTTTGCAGTTTTAAAATTATGTTTTAAAATGGACTATCATATGCT
TACCGTAACTTGAAAGTATTTCGATTTCTTGGCTTTATATATCTTGTGGAAAGGACGAAACACCGAGCTC
TCGAAGACTGCTGTGGTTTTAGAGCTAGAAATAGCAAGTTAAAATAAGGCTAGTCCGTTATCAACTTGAA
AAAGTGGCACCGAGTCGGTGCTTTTTTAAGCTTGGCGTAACTAGATCTTGAGACAAATGGCAGTATTCAT
CCACAATTTTAAAAGAAAAGGGGGGATTGGGGGGTACAGTGCAGGGGAAAGAATAGTAGACATAATAGCA
ACAGACATACAAACTAAAGAATTACAAAAACAAATTACAAAAATTCAAAATTTTCGGGTTTATTACAGGG
ACAGCAGAGATCCACTTTGGCGCCGGCTCGAGGGGGCCCGGGTGCAAAGATGGATAAAGTTTTAAACAGA
GAGGAATCTTTGCAGCTAATGGACCTTCTAGGTCTTGAAAGGAGTGGGAATTGGCTCCGGTGCCCGTCAG
TGGGCAGAGC
